>Addgene plasmid #138862 | pPD548 ZF54x6-Compact_EYFP | addgene full sequence | sequence record 322583 | Addgene NGS Result
GTGCCACCTGACGTCGACGGATCGGGAGATCTGCGAGTGGGTGGCAACGCGATGGGTGGCATGAGCTTGG
GTGGCAGACTAATGGGTGGCAACGCGATGGGTGGCATGAGCTTGGGTGGCAAACGCTCTCTAGAGGGTAT
ATAATGGGGGCCACTAGTCTACTACCAGAGCTCATCGCTAGCGCCACCATGGTGAGCAAGGGCGAGGAGC
TGTTCACCGGGGTGGTGCCCATCCTGGTCGAGCTGGACGGCGACGTAAACGGCCACAAGTTCAGCGTGTC
CGGCGAGGGCGAGGGCGATGCCACCTACGGCAAGCTGACCCTGAAGTTCATCTGCACCACCGGCAAGCTG
CCCGTGCCCTGGCCCACCCTCGTGACCACCTTCGGCTACGGCCTGCAGTGCTTCGCCCGCTACCCCGACC
ACATGAAGCAGCACGACTTCTTCAAGTCCGCCATGCCCGAAGGCTACGTCCAGGAGCGCACCATCTTCTT
CAAGGACGACGGCAACTACAAGACCCGCGCCGAGGTGAAGTTCGAGGGCGACACCCTGGTGAACCGCATC
GAGCTGAAGGGCATCGACTTCAAGGAGGACGGCAACATCCTGGGGCACAAGCTGGAGTACAACTACAACA
GCCACAACGTCTATATCATGGCCGACAAGCAGAAGAACGGCATCAAGGTGAACTTCAAGATCCGCCACAA
CATCGAGGACGGCAGCGTGCAGCTCGCCGACCACTACCAGCAGAACACCCCCATCGGCGACGGCCCCGTG
CTGCTGCCCGACAACCACTACCTGAGCTACCAGTCCGCCCTGAGCAAAGACCCCAACGAGAAGCGCGATC
ACATGGTCCTGCTGGAGTTCGTGACCGCCGCCGGGATCACTCTCGGCATGGACGAGCTGTACAAGTAGGC
GGCCGCTCGAGTCTAGAGGGCCCGTTTAAACCCGCTGATCAGCCTCGACTGTGCCTTCTAGTTGCCAGCC
ATCTGTTGTTTGCCCCTCCCCCGTGCCTTCCTTGACCCTGGAAGGTGCCACTCCCACTGTCCTTTCCTAA
TAAAATGAGGAAATTGCATCGCATTGTCTGAGTAGGTGTCATTCTATTCTGGGGGGTGGGGTGGGGCAGG
ACAGCAAGGGGGAGGATTGGGAAGTCAATAGCAGGCATGCTGGGGATGCGGTGGGCTCTATGGCTTCTGA
GGCGGAAAGAACCAGCTGGGGCTCTAGGGGGTATCCCC
[124 nt withheld, positions 1229-1352]
C
[91 nt withheld, positions 1354-1444]
A
[49 nt withheld, positions 1446-1494]
CCTTTGACGTTGGAGTCCACGTTCTTT
[37 nt withheld, positions 1522-1558]
ACCCTATCTCGGTCTATTCTTTTGATTTATAAGGGATTTTGCCGATTTCGGCCTATTGGTTAAAAAATGA
GCTGATTTAACAAAAATTTAACGCGAATTAATTCTGTGGAATGTGTGTCAGTTAGGCTCAATTAGTCAGC
AACCATAGTCCCGCCCCTAACTCCGCCCATCCCGCCCCTAACTCCGCCCAGTTCCGCCCATTCTCCGCCC
CATGGCTGACTAATTTTTTTTATTTATGCAGAGGCCGAGGCCGCCTCTGCCTCTGAGCTATTCCAGAAGT
AGTGAGGAGGCTTTTTTGGAGGCCTAGGCTTTTGCAAAAAGCTCCCGGGAGCTTGTATATCCATTTTCGG
AGGTTGGGCTTCGGAATCGTTTTCCGGGACGCCGGCTGGATGATCCTCCAGCGCGGGGATCTCATGCTGG
AGTTCTTCGCCCACCCCAACTTGTTTATTGCAGCTTATAATGGTTACAAATAAAGCAATAGCATCACAAA
TTTCACAAATAAAGCATTTTTTTCACTGCATTCTAGTTGTGGTTTGTCCAAACTCATCAATGTATCTTAT
CATGTCTGTATACCGTCGACCTCTAGCTAGAGCTTGGCGTAATCATGGTCATAGCTGTTTCCTGTGTGAA
ATTGTTATCCGCTCACAATTCCACACAACATACGAGCCGGAAGCATAAAGTGTAAAGCCTGGGGTGCCTA
ATGAGTGAGCTAACTCACATTAATTGCGTTGCGCTCACTGCCCGCTTTCCAGTCGGGAAACCTGTCGTGC
CAGCTGCATTAATGAATCGGCCAACGCGCGGGGAGAGGCGGTTTGCGTATTGGGCGCTCTTCCGCTTCCT
CGCTCACTGACTCGCTGCGCTCGGTCGTTCGGCTGCGGCGAGCGGTATCAGCTCACTCAAAGGCGGTAAT
ACGGTTATCCACAGAATCAGGGGATAACGCAGGAAAGAACATGTGAGCAAAAGGCCAGCAAAAGGCCAGG
AACCGTAAAAAGGCCGCGTTGCTGGCGTTTTTCCATAGGCTCCGCCCCCCTGACGAGCATCACAAAAATC
GACGCTCAAGTCAGAGGTGGCGAAACCCGACAGGACTATAAAGATACCAGGCGTTTCCCCCTGGAAGCTC
CCTCGTGCGCTCTCCTGTTCCGACCCTGCCGCTTACCGGATACCTGTCCGCCTTTCTCCCTTCGGGAAGC
GTGGCGCTTTCTCATAGCTCACGCTGTAGGTATCTCAGTTCGGTGTAGGTCGTTCGCTCCAAGCTGGGCT
GTGTGCACGAACCCCCCGTTCAGCCCGACCGCTGCGCCTTATCCGGTAACTATCGTCTTGAGTCCAACCC
GGTAAGACACGACTTATCGCCACTGGCAGCAGCCACTGGTAACAGGATTAGCAGAGCGAGGTATGTAGGC
GGTGCTACAGAGTTCTTGAAGTGGTGGCCTAACTACGGCTACACTAGAAGAACAGTATTTGGTATCTGCG
CTCTGCTGAAGCCAGTTACCTTCGGAAAAAGAGTTGGTAGCTCTTGATCCGGCAAACAAACCACCGCTGG
TAGCGGTGGTTTTTTTGTTTGCAAGCAGCAGATTACGCGCAGAAAAAAAGGATCTCAAGAAGATCCTTTG
ATCTTTTCTACGGGGTCTGACGCTCAGTGGAACGAAAACTCACGTTAAGGGATTTTGGTCATGAGATTAT
CAAAAAGGATCTTCACCTAGATCCTTTTAAATTAAAAATGAAGTTTTAAATCAATCTAAAGTATATATGA
GTAAACTTGGTCTGACAGTTACCAATGCTTAATCAGTGAGGCACCTATCTCAGCGATCTGTCTATTTCGT
TCATCCATAGTTGCCTGACTCCCCGTCGTGTAGATAACTACGATACGGGAGGGCTTACCATCTGGCCCCA
GTGCTGCAATGATACCGCGAGATCCACGCTCACCGGCTCCAGATTTATCAGCAATAAACCAGCCAGCCGG
AAGGGCCGAGCGCAGAAGTGGTCCTGCAACTTTATCCGCCTCCATCCAGTCTATTAATTGTTGCCGGGAA
GCTAGAGTAAGTAGTTCGCCAGTTAATAGTTTGCGCAACGTTGTTGCCATTGCTACAGGCATCGTGGTGT
CACGCTCGTCGTTTGGTATGGCTTCATTCAGCTCCGGTTCCCAACGATCAAGGCGAGTTACATGATCCCC
CATGTTGTGCAAAAAAGCGGTTAGCTCCTTCGGTCCTCCGATCGTTGTCAGAAGTAAGTTGGCCGCAGTG
TTATCACTCATGGTTATGGCAGCACTGCATAATTCTCTTACTGTCATGCCATCCGTAAGATGCTTTTCTG
TGACTGGTGAGTACTCAACCAAGTCATTCTGAGAATAGTGTATGCGGCGACCGAGTTGCTCTTGCCCGGC
GTCAATACGGGATAATACCGCGCCACATAGCAGAACTTTAAAAGTGCTCATCATTGGAAAACGTTCTTCG
GGGCGAAAACTCTCAAGGATCTTACCGCTGTTGAGATCCAGTTCGATGTAACCCACTCGTGCACCCAACT
GATCTTCAGCATCTTTTACTTTCACCAGCGTTTCTGGGTGAGCAAAAACAGGAAGGCAAAATGCCGCAAA
AAAGGGAATAAGGGCGACACGGAAATGTTGAATACTCATACTCTTCCTTTTTCAATATTATTGAAGCATT
TATCAGGGTTATTGTCTCATGAGCGGATACATATTTGAATGTATTTAGAAAAATAAACAAATAGGGGTTC
CGCGCACATTTCCCCGAAAA
Features (pLannotate 1.2.2; 16 found; start..end, strand, type, name):
    131..147     +  promoter       minP (fragment): minimal TATA-box promoter with low basal activity
    189..905     +  CDS            EYFP: EYFP is a basic (constitutively fluorescent) green/yellow fluorescent protein published in 1996, derived from Aequorea victoria. It is reported to be a very rapidly-maturing weak dimer with high acid sensitivity.
    959..1070    +  polyA_signal   bGH poly(A) signal: bovine growth hormone polyadenylation signal
   1187..1208    +  promoter       SV40 promoter (fragment): SV40 enhancer and early promoter
   1229..1657    +  rep_origin     f1 ori (sequence partly withheld): f1 bacteriophage origin of replication; arrow indicates direction of (+) strand synthesis
   1662..1684    +  promoter       SV40 promoter (fragment): SV40 enhancer and early promoter
   1685..1876    +  promoter       SV40 promoter: SV40 early promoter
   1903..2001    +  CDS            ble (fragment): BLE_KLEPN - Experimental evidence at protein level: Swiss-Prot protein existence level 1. Binding protein with a strong affinity to the bleomycin family of antibiotics. Binds to CL990; an antimitotic-antibiotic compound. From Klebsiella pneumoniae.
   1996..2117    +  polyA_signal   SV40 poly(A) signal: SV40 polyadenylation signal
   2190..2206    -  protein_bind   lac operator: The lac repressor binds to the lac operator to inhibit transcription in E. coli. This inhibition can be relieved by adding lactose or isopropyl-β-D-thiogalactopyranoside (IPTG). lac repressor encoded by lacI
   2214..2244    -  promoter       lac promoter: promoter for the E. coli lac operon
   2259..2280    -  protein_bind   CAP binding site: CAP binding activates transcription in the presence of cAMP. E. coli catabolite activator protein
   2293..2385    -  CDS            lacI (fragment): lac repressor; lacI; The lac repressor binds to the lac operator to inhibit transcription in E. coli. This inhibition can be relieved by adding lactose or isopropyl-β-D-thiogalactopyranoside (IPTG).
   2568..3156    -  rep_origin     ori: high-copy-number ColE1/pMB1/pBR322/pUC origin of replication
   3327..4187    -  CDS            AmpR: β-lactamase; bla; confers resistance to ampicillin, carbenicillin, and related antibiotics
   4188..4292    -  promoter       AmpR promoter: bla
