[The description below was written by a language model from this plasmid's Addgene catalogue record and pLannotate feature annotations shown in this document.]
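Description:
pPD548 ZF54x6-Compact_EYFP is a small (about 4.3 kb) mammalian expression reporter plasmid from the COMET synthetic biology toolkit, built on the pPD540 Reporter Template v3 backbone. It is propagated in E. coli as a high-copy plasmid through a ColE1/pUC-type origin and selected with ampicillin via the β-lactamase gene and its native promoter. An f1 phage origin is also present, along with vestigial lac promoter/operator and lacI fragments that appear to be backbone carry-over.

The payload is a synthetic inducible promoter, ZF54x6-Compact, cloned between retained BglII and NheI sites upstream of an EYFP coding sequence that is terminated by the bovine growth hormone polyadenylation signal. The feature table annotates only a fragment of a minimal TATA-box promoter just ahead of EYFP. The upstream zinc finger binding region is not itself annotated, but the name suggests six closely spaced copies of a binding site for the ZF54 zinc finger domain. In such a design the minimal promoter gives low basal output, so yellow fluorescence should depend on a cognate zinc finger transcription factor binding the upstream sites, with activators raising the signal.

Downstream, an SV40 early promoter is followed by only a short fragment of a bleomycin-family resistance gene and an SV40 poly(A) signal. The plasmid therefore does not appear to carry an intact mammalian selection marker and is best suited to transient transfection. Its recorded purpose is to serve as the EYFP readout for the ZF54x6-Compact promoter when composing and characterising genetic programs in mammalian cells.
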