Addgene plasmid #138862: pPD548 ZF54x6-Compact_EYFP
Purpose: EYFP reporter vector for the ZF54x6-Compact promoter
Depositing lab: Joshua Leonard. Publication: The COMET toolkit for composing customizable genetic programs in mammalian cells. Donahue PS, Draut JW, Muldoon JJ, Edelstein HI, Bagheri N, Leonard JN. Nat Commun. 2020 Feb 7;11(1):779. doi: 10.1038/s41467-019-14147-5. PubMed 32034124.
Backbone
  Vector backbone: pPD540 Reporter Template v3
  Vector type: Mammalian Expression, Synthetic Biology
Growth in bacteria
  Bacterial resistance: Ampicillin, 100 μg/mL
  Growth temperature: 37°C
  Growth strain: DH5alpha
  Copy number: High Copy
Gene/Insert
  Gene/Insert name: ZF54x6-Compact
  Species: Synthetic
  Promoter: ZF54x6-Compact
  Cloning method: Restriction Enzyme; 5′ cloning site BglII (not destroyed); 3′ cloning site NheI (not destroyed)
  Sequencing primers: 5′ CGACACGGAAATGTTGAATAC; 3′ TAGAAGGCACAGTCGAGG
Terms and licenses: Academic/Nonprofit Terms; Industry Terms: Not Available to Industry
Depositor comments: Leonard Lab plasmid reference number: L1280
How to cite: pPD548 ZF54x6-Compact_EYFP was a gift from Joshua Leonard (Addgene plasmid # 138862 ; http://n2t.net/addgene:138862 ; RRID:Addgene_138862)
