>Addgene plasmid #138862 | pPD548 ZF54x6-Compact_EYFP | depositor partial sequence | sequence record 268391 | ZF54x6-Compact promoter
AGATCTGCGAGTGGGTGGCAACGCGATGGGTGGCATGAGCTTGGGTGGCAGACTAATGGGTGGCAACGCG
ATGGGTGGCATGAGCTTGGGTGGCAAACGCTCTCTAGAGGGTATATAATGGGGGCCACTAGTCTACTACC
AGAGCTCATCGCTAGC
